>Addgene plasmid #77626 | PFKP gRNA (BRDN0001146136) | addgene full sequence | sequence record 188128 | Addgene Assembled Sequence
CCCGGGTGCAAAGATGGATAAAGTTTTAAACAGAGAGGAATCTTTGCAGCTAATGGACCTTCTAGGTCTT
GAAAGGAGTGGGAATTGGCTCCGGTGCCCGTCAGTGGGCAGAGCGCACATCGCCCACAGTCCCCGAGAAG
TTGGGGGGAGGGGTCGGCAATTGATCCGGTGCCTAGAGAAGGTGGCGCGGGGTAAACTGGGAAAGTGATG
TCGTGTACTGGCTCCGCCTTTTTCCCGAGGGTGGGGGAGAACCGTATATAAGTGCAGTAGTCGCCGTGAA
CGTTCTTTTTCGCAACGGGTTTGCCGCCAGAACACAGGTAAGTGCCGTGTGTGGTTCCCGCGGGCCTGGC
CTCTTTACGGGTTATGGCCCTTGCGTGCCTTGAATTACTTCCACCTGGCTGCAGTACGTGATTCTTGATC
CCGAGCTTCGGGTTGGAAGTGGGTGGGAGAGTTCGAGGCCTTGCGCTTAAGGAGCCCCTTCGCCTCGTGC
TTGAGTTGAGGCCTGGCCTGGGCGCTGGGGCCGCCGCGTGCGAATCTGGTGGCACCTTCGCGCCTGTCTC
GCTGCTTTCGATAAGTCTCTAGCCATTTAAAATTTTTGATGACCTGCTGCGACGCTTTTTTTCTGGCAAG
ATAGTCTTGTAAATGCGGGCCAAGATCTGCACACTGGTATTTCGGTTTTTGGGGCCGCGGGCGGCGACGG
GGCCCGTGCGTCCCAGCGCACATGTTCGGCGAGGCGGGGCCTGCGAGCGCGGCCACCGAGAATCGGACGG
GGGTAGTCTCAAGCTGGCCGGCCTGCTCTGGTGCCTGGCCTCGCGCCGCCGTGTATCGCCCCGCCCTGGG
CGGCAAGGCTGGCCCGGTCGGCACCAGTTGCGTGAGCGGAAAGATGGCCGCTTCCCGGCCCTGCTGCAGG
GAGCTCAAAATGGAGGACGCGGCGCTCGGGAGAGCGGGCGGGTGAGTCACCCACACAAAGGAAAAGGGCC
TTTCCGTCCTCAGCCGTCGCTTCATGTGACTCCACGGAGTACCGGGCGCCGTCCAGGCACCTCGATTAGT
TCTCGAGCTTTTGGAGTACGTCGTCTTTAGGTTGGGGGGAGGGGTTTTATGCGATGGAGTTTCCCCACAC
TGAGTGGGTGGAGACTGAAGTTAGGCCAGCTTGGCACTTGATGTAATTCTCCTTGGAATTTGCCCTTTTT
GAGTTTGGATCTTGGTTCATTCTCAAGCCTCAGACAGTGGTTCAAAGTTTTTTTCTTCCATTTCAGGTGT
CGTGACGTACGGCCACCATGACCGAGTACAAGCCCACGGTGCGCCTCGCCACCCGCGACGACGTCCCCAG
GGCCGTACGCACCCTCGCCGCCGCGTTCGCCGACTACCCCGCCACGCGCCACACCGTCGATCCGGACCGC
CACATCGAGCGGGTCACCGAGCTGCAAGAACTCTTCCTCACGCGCGTCGGGCTCGACATCGGCAAGGTGT
GGGTCGCGGACGACGGCGCCGCCGTGGCGGTCTGGACCACGCCGGAGAGCGTCGAAGCGGGGGCGGTGTT
CGCCGAGATCGGCCCGCGCATGGCCGAGTTGAGCGGTTCCCGGCTGGCCGCGCAGCAACAGATGGAAGGC
CTCCTGGCGCCGCACCGGCCCAAGGAGCCCGCGTGGTTCCTGGCCACCGTCGGAGTCTCGCCCGACCACC
AGGGCAAGGGTCTGGGCAGCGCCGTCGTGCTCCCCGGAGTGGAGGCGGCCGAGCGCGCCGGGGTGCCCGC
CTTCCTGGAGACCTCCGCGCCCCGCAACCTCCCCTTCTACGAGCGGCTCGGCTTCACCGTCACCGCCGAC
GTCGAGGTGCCCGAAGGACCGCGCACCTGGTGCATGACCCGCAAGCCCGGTGCCTGAACGCGTTAAGTCG
ACAATCAACCTCTGGATTACAAAATTTGTGAAAGATTGACTGGTATTCTTAACTATGTTGCTCCTTTTAC
GCTATGTGGATACGCTGCTTTAATGCCTTTGTATCATGCTATTGCTTCCCGTATGGCTTTCATTTTCTCC
TCCTTGTATAAATCCTGGTTGCTGTCTCTTTATGAGGAGTTGTGGCCCGTTGTCAGGCAACGTGGCGTGG
TGTGCACTGTGTTTGCTGACGCAACCCCCACTGGTTGGGGCATTGCCACCACCTGTCAGCTCCTTTCCGG
GACTTTCGCTTTCCCCCTCCCTATTGCCACGGCGGAACTCATCGCCGCCTGCCTTGCCCGCTGCTGGACA
GGGGCTCGGCTGTTGGGCACTGACAATTCCGTGGTGTTGTCGGGGAAATCATCGTCCTTTCCTTGGCTGC
TCGCCTGTGTTGCCACCTGGATTCTGCGCGGGACGTCCTTCTGCTACGTCCCTTCGGCCCTCAATCCAGC
GGACCTTCCTTCCCGCGGCCTGCTGCCGGCTCTGCGGCCTCTTCCGCGTCTTCGCCTTCGCCCTCAGACG
AGTCGGATCTCCCTTTGGGCCGCCTCCCCGCGTCGACTTTAAGACCAATGACTTACAAGGCAGCTGTAGA
TCTTAGCCACTTTTTAAAAGAAAAGGGGGGACTGGAAGGGCTAATTCACTCCCAACGAAGACAAGATCTG
CTTTTTGCTTGTACTGGGTCTCTCTGGTTAGACCAGATCTGAGCCTGGGAGCTCTCTGGCTAACTAGGGA
ACCCACTGCTTAAGCCTCAATAAAGCTTGCCTTGAGTGCTTCAAGTAGTGTGTGCCCGTCTGTTGTGTGA
CTCTGGTAACTAGAGATCCCTCAGACCCTTTTAGTCAGTGTGGAAAATCTCTAGCAGTACGTATAGTAGT
TCATGTCATCTTATTATTCAGTATTTATAACTTGCAAAGAAATGAATATCAGAGAGTGAGAGGAACTTGT
TTATTGCAGCTTATAATGGTTACAAATAAAGCAATAGCATCACAAATTTCACAAATAAAGCATTTTTTTC
ACTGCATTCTAGTTGTGGTTTGTCCAAACTCATCAATGTATCTTATCATGTCTGGCTCTAGCTATCCCGC
CCCTAACTCCGCCCATCCCGCCCCTAACTCCGCCCAGTTCCGCCCATTCTCCGCCCCATGGCTGACTAAT
TTTTTTTATTTATGCAGAGGCCGAGGCCGCCTCGGCCTCTGAGCTATTCCAGAAGTAGTGAGGAGGCTTT
TTTGGAGGCCTAGGGACGTACCCAATTCGCCCTATAGTGAGTCGTATTACGCGCGCTCACTGGCCGTCGT
TTTACAACGTCGTGACTGGGAAAACCCTGGCGTTACCCAACTTAATCGCCTTGCAGCACATCCCCCTTTC
GCCAGCTGGCGTAATAGCGAAGAGGCCCGCACCGATCGCCCTTCCCAACAGTTGCGCAGCCTGAATGGCG
AATGGG
[124 nt withheld, positions 3367-3490]
C
[91 nt withheld, positions 3492-3582]
A
[49 nt withheld, positions 3584-3632]
CCTTTGACGTTGGAGTCCACGTTCTTT
[37 nt withheld, positions 3660-3696]
ACCCTATCTCGGTCTATTCTTTTGATTTATAAGGGATTTTGCCGATTTCGGCCTATTGGTTAAAAAATGA
GCTGATTTAACAAAAATTTAACGCGAATTTTAACAAAATATTAACGCTTACAATTTAGGTGGCACTTTTC
GGGGAAATGTGCGCGGAACCCCTATTTGTTTATTTTTCTAAATACATTCAAATATGTATCCGCTCATGAG
ACAATAACCCTGATAAATGCTTCAATAATATTGAAAAAGGAAGAGTATGAGTATTCAACATTTCCGTGTC
GCCCTTATTCCCTTTTTTGCGGCATTTTGCCTTCCTGTTTTTGCTCACCCAGAAACGCTGGTGAAAGTAA
AAGATGCTGAAGATCAGTTGGGTGCACGAGTGGGTTACATCGAACTGGATCTCAACAGCGGTAAGATCCT
TGAGAGTTTTCGCCCCGAAGAACGTTTTCCAATGATGAGCACTTTTAAAGTTCTGCTATGTGGCGCGGTA
TTATCCCGTATTGACGCCGGGCAAGAGCAACTCGGTCGCCGCATACACTATTCTCAGAATGACTTGGTTG
AGTACTCACCAGTCACAGAAAAGCATCTTACGGATGGCATGACAGTAAGAGAATTATGCAGTGCTGCCAT
AACCATGAGTGATAACACTGCGGCCAACTTACTTCTGACAACGATCGGAGGACCGAAGGAGCTAACCGCT
TTTTTGCACAACATGGGGGATCATGTAACTCGCCTTGATCGTTGGGAACCGGAGCTGAATGAAGCCATAC
CAAACGACGAGCGTGACACCACGATGCCTGTAGCAATGGCAACAACGTTGCGCAAACTATTAACTGGCGA
ACTACTTACTCTAGCTTCCCGGCAACAATTAATAGACTGGATGGAGGCGGATAAAGTTGCAGGACCACTT
CTGCGCTCGGCCCTTCCGGCTGGCTGGTTTATTGCTGATAAATCTGGAGCCGGTGAGCGTGGGTCTCGCG
GTATCATTGCAGCACTGGGGCCAGATGGTAAGCCCTCCCGTATCGTAGTTATCTACACGACGGGGAGTCA
GGCAACTATGGATGAACGAAATAGACAGATCGCTGAGATAGGTGCCTCACTGATTAAGCATTGGTAACTG
TCAGACCAAGTTTACTCATATATACTTTAGATTGATTTAAAACTTCATTTTTAATTTAAAAGGATCTAGG
TGAAGATCCTTTTTGATAATCTCATGACCAAAATCCCTTAACGTGAGTTTTCGTTCCACTGAGCGTCAGA
CCCCGTAGAAAAGATCAAAGGATCTTCTTGAGATCCTTTTTTTCTGCGCGTAATCTGCTGCTTGCAAACA
AAAAAACCACCGCTACCAGCGGTGGTTTGTTTGCCGGATCAAGAGCTACCAACTCTTTTTCCGAAGGTAA
CTGGCTTCAGCAGAGCGCAGATACCAAATACTGTTCTTCTAGTGTAGCCGTAGTTAGGCCACCACTTCAA
GAACTCTGTAGCACCGCCTACATACCTCGCTCTGCTAATCCTGTTACCAGTGGCTGCTGCCAGTGGCGAT
AAGTCGTGTCTTACCGGGTTGGACTCAAGACGATAGTTACCGGATAAGGCGCAGCGGTCGGGCTGAACGG
GGGGTTCGTGCACACAGCCCAGCTTGGAGCGAACGACCTACACCGAACTGAGATACCTACAGCGTGAGCT
ATGAGAAAGCGCCACGCTTCCCGAAGGGAGAAAGGCGGACAGGTATCCGGTAAGCGGCAGGGTCGGAACA
GGAGAGCGCACGAGGGAGCTTCCAGGGGGAAACGCCTGGTATCTTTATAGTCCTGTCGGGTTTCGCCACC
TCTGACTTGAGCGTCGATTTTTGTGATGCTCGTCAGGGGGGCGGAGCCTATGGAAAAACGCCAGCAACGC
GGCCTTTTTACGGTTCCTGGCCTTTTGCTGGCCTTTTGCTCACATGTTCTTTCCTGCGTTATCCCCTGAT
TCTGTGGATAACCGTATTACCGCCTTTGAGTGAGCTGATACCGCTCGCCGCAGCCGAACGACCGAGCGCA
GCGAGTCAGTGAGCGAGGAAGCGGAAGAGCGCCCAATACGCAAACCGCCTCTCCCCGCGCGTTGGCCGAT
TCATTAATGCAGCTGGCACGACAGGTTTCCCGACTGGAAAGCGGGCAGTGAGCGCAACGCAATTAATGTG
AGTTAGCTCACTCATTAGGCACCCCAGGCTTTACACTTTATGCTTCCGGCTCGTATGTTGTGTGGAATTG
TGAGCGGATAACAATTTCACACAGGAAACAGCTATGACCATGATTACGCCAAGCGCGCAATTAACCCTCA
CTAAAGGGAACAAAAGCTGGAGCTGCAAGCTTAATGTAGTCTTATGCAATACTCTTGTAGTCTTGCAACA
TGGTAACGATGAGTTAGCAACATGCCTTACAAGGAGAGAAAAAGCACCGTGCATGCCGATTGGTGGAAGT
AAGGTGGTACGATCGTGCCTTATTAGGAAGGCAACAGACGGGTCTGACATGGATTGGACGAACCACTGAA
TTGCCGCATTGCAGAGATATTGTATTTAAGTGCCTAGCTCGATACATAAACGGGTCTCTCTGGTTAGACC
AGATCTGAGCCTGGGAGCTCTCTGGCTAACTAGGGAACCCACTGCTTAAGCCTCAATAAAGCTTGCCTTG
AGTGCTTCAAGTAGTGTGTGCCCGTCTGTTGTGTGACTCTGGTAACTAGAGATCCCTCAGACCCTTTTAG
TCAGTGTGGAAAATCTCTAGCAGTGGCGCCCGAACAGGGACTTGAAAGCGAAAGGGAAACCAGAGGAGCT
CTCTCGACGCAGGACTCGGCTTGCTGAAGCGCGCACGGCAAGAGGCGAGGGGCGGCGACTGGTGAGTACG
CCAAAAATTTTGACTAGCGGAGGCTAGAAGGAGAGAGATGGGTGCGAGAGCGTCAGTATTAAGCGGGGGA
GAATTAGATCGCGATGGGAAAAAATTCGGTTAAGGCCAGGGGGAAAGAAAAAATATAAATTAAAACATAT
AGTATGGGCAAGCAGGGAGCTAGAACGATTCGCAGTTAATCCTGGCCTGTTAGAAACATCAGAAGGCTGT
AGACAAATACTGGGACAGCTACAACCATCCCTTCAGACAGGATCAGAAGAACTTAGATCATTATATAATA
CAGTAGCAACCCTCTATTGTGTGCATCAAAGGATAGAGATAAAAGACACCAAGGAAGCTTTAGACAAGAT
AGAGGAAGAGCAAAACAAAAGTAAGACCACCGCACAGCAAGCGGCCGCTGATCTTCAGACCTGGAGGAGG
AGATATGAGGGACAATTGGAGAAGTGAATTATATAAATATAAAGTAGTAAAAATTGAACCATTAGGAGTA
GCACCCACCAAGGCAAAGAGAAGAGTGGTGCAGAGAGAAAAAAGAGCAGTGGGAATAGGAGCTTTGTTCC
TTGGGTTCTTGGGAGCAGCAGGAAGCACTATGGGCGCAGCGTCAATGACGCTGACGGTACAGGCCAGACA
ATTATTGTCTGGTATAGTGCAGCAGCAGAACAATTTGCTGAGGGCTATTGAGGCGCAACAGCATCTGTTG
CAACTCACAGTCTGGGGCATCAAGCAGCTCCAGGCAAGAATCCTGGCTGTGGAAAGATACCTAAAGGATC
AACAGCTCCTGGGGATTTGGGGTTGCTCTGGAAAACTCATTTGCACCACTGCTGTGCCTTGGAATGCTAG
TTGGAGTAATAAATCTCTGGAACAGATTTGGAATCACACGACCTGGATGGAGTGGGACAGAGAAATTAAC
AATTACACAAGCTTAATACACTCCTTAATTGAAGAATCGCAAAACCAGCAAGAAAAGAATGAACAAGAAT
TATTGGAATTAGATAAATGGGCAAGTTTGTGGAATTGGTTTAACATAACAAATTGGCTGTGGTATATAAA
ATTATTCATAATGATAGTAGGAGGCTTGGTAGGTTTAAGAATAGTTTTTGCTGTACTTTCTATAGTGAAT
AGAGTTAGGCAGGGATATTCACCATTATCGTTTCAGACCCACCTCCCAACCCCGAGGGGACCCAGAGAGG
GCCTATTTCCCATGATTCCTTCATATTTGCATATACGATACAAGGCTGTTAGAGAGATAATTAGAATTAA
TTTGACTGTAAACACAAAGATATTAGTACAAAATACGTGACGTAGAAAGTAATAATTTCTTGGGTAGTTT
GCAGTTTTAAAATTATGTTTTAAAATGGACTATCATATGCTTACCGTAACTTGAAAGTATTTCGATTTCT
TGGCTTTATATATCTTGTGGAAAGGACGAAACACCGGAAGTACGCCTACCTCAACGGTTTTAGAGCTAGA
AATAGCAAGTTAAAATAAGGCTAGTCCGTTATCAACTTGAAAAAGTGGCACCGAGTCGGTGCTTTTTTAA
GCTTGGCGTAACTAGATCTTGAGACAAATGGCAGTATTCATCCACAATTTTAAAAGAAAAGGGGGGATTG
GGGGGTACAGTGCAGGGGAAAGAATAGTAGACATAATAGCAACAGACATACAAACTAAAGAATTACAAAA
ACAAATTACAAAAATTCAAAATTTTCGGGTTTATTACAGGGACAGCAGAGATCCACTTTGGCGCCGGCTC
GAGGGGG
Features (pLannotate 1.2.2; 29 found; start..end, strand, type, name):
     14..80      +  CDS            small t antigen (fragment): SV40 (simian virus 40) small t antigen
    106..317     +  promoter       EF-1α core promoter: core promoter for human elongation factor EF-1α
    318..1256    +  intron         EF-1α intron A: intron upstream of the start codon of human EF-1α
   1278..1877    +  CDS            PuroR (fragment): puromycin N-acetyltransferase; pac from Streptomyces; confers resistance to puromycin
   1893..2481    +  misc_feature   WPRE: woodchuck hepatitis virus posttranscriptional regulatory element
   2532..2551    +  misc_feature   cPPT/CTS (fragment): central polypurine tract and central termination sequence of HIV-1
   2553..2786    +  LTR            3' LTR (ΔU3): self-inactivating 3' long terminal repeat (LTR) from HIV-1
   2864..2985    +  polyA_signal   SV40 poly(A) signal: SV40 polyadenylation signal
   3025..3160    +  rep_origin     SV40 ori: SV40 origin of replication
   3181..3199    -  promoter       T7 promoter: promoter for bacteriophage T7 RNA polymerase
   3207..3362    +  CDS            lacZα (fragment): LacZα fragment of β-galactosidase; lacZ fragment
   3367..3795    +  rep_origin     f1 ori (sequence partly withheld): f1 bacteriophage origin of replication; arrow indicates direction of (+) strand synthesis
   3848..3952    +  promoter       AmpR promoter: bla
   3953..4813    +  CDS            AmpR: β-lactamase; bla; confers resistance to ampicillin, carbenicillin, and related antibiotics
   4984..5572    +  rep_origin     ori: high-copy-number ColE1/pMB1/pBR322/pUC origin of replication
   5755..5847    +  CDS            lacI (fragment): lac repressor; lacI; The lac repressor binds to the lac operator to inhibit transcription in E. coli. This inhibition can be relieved by adding lactose or isopropyl-β-D-thiogalactopyranoside (IPTG).
   5860..5881    +  protein_bind   CAP binding site: CAP binding activates transcription in the presence of cAMP. E. coli catabolite activator protein
   5896..5926    +  promoter       lac promoter: promoter for the E. coli lac operon
   5934..5950    +  protein_bind   lac operator: The lac repressor binds to the lac operator to inhibit transcription in E. coli. This inhibition can be relieved by adding lactose or isopropyl-β-D-thiogalactopyranoside (IPTG). lac repressor encoded by lacI
   5995..6013    +  promoter       T3 promoter: promoter for bacteriophage T3 RNA polymerase
   6041..6267    +  promoter       RSV promoter: Rous sarcoma virus enhancer/promoter
   6268..6448    +  LTR            5' LTR (truncated): truncated 5' long terminal repeat (LTR) from HIV-1
   6495..6620    +  misc_feature   HIV-1 Ψ: packaging signal of human immunodeficiency virus type 1
   6604..6967    +  CDS            HIV-1 gag (fragment): gag protein from human immunodeficiency virus 1; gag
   7113..7346    +  misc_feature   RRE: The Rev response element (RRE) of HIV-1 allows for Rev-dependent mRNA export from the nucleus to the cytoplasm.
   7723..7749    +  CDS            Rev (fragment): human immunodeficiency virus 1 (HIV-1) Rev protein; rev; enhances nuclear export of unspliced and incompletely spliced viral mRNAs
   7753..7993    +  promoter       U6 promoter: RNA polymerase III promoter for human U6 snRNA
   8023..8098    +  misc_RNA       gRNA scaffold: guide RNA scaffold for the Streptococcus pyogenes CRISPR/Cas9 system
   8154..8271    +  misc_feature   cPPT/CTS: central polypurine tract and central termination sequence of HIV-1
