[The description below was written by a language model from this plasmid's Addgene catalogue record and pLannotate feature annotations shown in this document.]
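Description:
PFKP gRNA (BRDN0001146136) is a third-generation lentiviral single-guide RNA plasmid built on the lentiGuide-Puro backbone and designed to target human PFKP, the platelet-type phosphofructokinase gene. It is propagated in E. coli as a high-copy plasmid through a ColE1/pUC-type origin with ampicillin selection from β-lactamase. The annotated 8.3 kb sequence also carries an f1 origin, an SV40 origin and remnants of a lac/T7/T3 cloning region inherited from the parental vector.

The lentiviral transfer cassette begins with an RSV promoter fused to a truncated HIV-1 5' LTR, which makes genomic RNA production independent of Tat. This is followed by the Ψ packaging signal with a partial gag sequence and the Rev response element for Rev-dependent nuclear export. Next, a human U6 RNA polymerase III promoter drives the PFKP-specific spacer joined to the Streptococcus pyogenes Cas9 guide scaffold. A central polypurine tract/termination sequence lies after the guide cassette and aids nuclear import of the reverse-transcribed genome. A second expression unit uses the EF-1α core promoter with its intron A to express puromycin N-acetyltransferase, allowing selection of transduced mammalian cells. It is followed by a WPRE to enhance transcript expression. The cassette ends in a self-inactivating ΔU3 3' LTR, with an SV40 polyadenylation signal beyond it.

The plasmid does not encode Cas9, so it is meant for use with a separate Cas9 lentivector or in cells that already express Cas9, where it directs cleavage and knockout of PFKP. The guide was designed against two PFKP reference transcripts. It belongs to a human kinome gRNA collection and is also available as an individual clone.
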