Addgene plasmid #77626: PFKP gRNA (BRDN0001146136)
Purpose: 3rd generation lentiviral gRNA plasmid targeting human PFKP
Depositing lab: John Doench & David Root. Depositing organization: Broad Institute. Publication: Optimized sgRNA design to maximize activity and minimize off-target effects of CRISPR-Cas9. Doench JG, Fusi N, Sullender M, Hegde M, Vaimberg EW, Donovan KF, Smith I, Tothova Z, Wilen C, Orchard R, Virgin HW, Listgarten J, Root DE. Nat Biotechnol. 2016 Jan 18. doi: 10.1038/nbt.3437. PubMed 26780180.
Backbone
  Vector backbone: lentiGuide-Puro
  Backbone manufacturer: Zhang Lab (Addgene plasmid # 52963)
  Vector type: Mammalian Expression, Lentiviral, CRISPR
  Selectable markers: Puromycin
Growth in bacteria
  Bacterial resistance: Ampicillin, 100 μg/mL
  Growth temperature: 37°C
  Growth strain: DH5alpha
  Copy number: High Copy
Gene/Insert
  Gene/Insert name: PFKP (alt names: PFKP; NM_001242339.1)
  gRNA/shRNA sequence: GAAGTACGCCTACCTCAACG
  Species: H. sapiens (human)
  Entrez Gene: PFKP (a.k.a. ATP-PFK, PFK-C, PFK-P, PFKF)
  Promoter: hU6
  Cloning method: Unknown
  Sequencing primers: 5′ U6-F; 3′ pS2-R
Terms and licenses: Academic/Nonprofit Terms; Industry Terms: Not Available to Industry
Depositor comments: The gRNA was designed to target the following Genbank reference sequence(s): NM_001242339.1,NM_002627.4. Note that this plasmid does NOT contain Cas9. It should be used in conjunction with lentiCas9-Blast (Addgene #52962) or otherwise with cell lines already expressing Cas9. Browse the full kinome gRNA library at http://www.addgene.org/pooled-library/broadgpp-human-kinome/ or visit http://www.broadinstitute.org/rnai/public/ for detailed protocols and information.
How to cite: PFKP gRNA (BRDN0001146136) was a gift from John Doench & David Root (Addgene plasmid # 77626 ; http://n2t.net/addgene:77626 ; RRID:Addgene_77626)
