>Addgene plasmid #77626 | PFKP gRNA (BRDN0001146136) | depositor partial sequence | sequence record 145086 | Target Sequence
GAAGTACGCCTACCTCAACG
