>Addgene plasmid #77626 | PFKP gRNA (BRDN0001146136) | addgene partial sequence | sequence record 188127 | hU6-F
GTAGAAAGTAATAATTTCTTGGGTAGTTTGCAGTTTTAAAATTATGTTTTAAAATGGACTATCATATGCT
TACCGTAACTTGAAAGTATTTCGATTTCTTGGCTTTATATATCTTGTGGAAAGGACGAAACACCGGAAGT
ACGCCTACCTCAACGGTTTTAGAGCTAGAAATAGCAAGTTAAAATAAGGCTAGTCCGTTATCAACTTGAA
AAAGTGGCACCGAGTCGGTGCTTTTTTAAGCTTGGCGTAACTAGATCTTGAGACAAATGGCAGTATTCAT
CCACAATTTTAAAAGAAAAGGGGGGATTGGGGGGTACAGTGCAGGGGAAAGAATAGTAGACATAATAGCA
ACAGACATACAAACTAAAGAATTACAAAAACAAATTACAAAAATTCAAAATTTTCGGGTTTATTACAGGG
ACAGCAGAGATCCACTTTGGCGCCGGCTCGAGGGGGCCCGGGTGCAAAGATGGATAAAGTTTTAAACAGA
GAGGAATCTTTGCAGCTAATGGACCTTCTAGGTCTTGAAAGGAGTGGGAATTGGCTCCGGTGCCCGTCAG
TGGGCAGAGC
